>Addgene plasmid #230070 | pMS07 | addgene full sequence | sequence record 486619 | Addgene NGS Result
GATCTGAAGATCAGCAGTTCAACCTGTTGATAGTACGTACTAAGCTCTCATGTTTCACGTACTAAGCTCT
CATGTTTAACGTACTAAGCTCTCATGTTTAACGAACTAAACCCTCATGGCTAACGTACTAAGCTCTCATG
GCTAACGTACTAAGCTCTCATGTTTCACGTACTAAGCTCTCATGTTTGAACAATAAAATTAATATAAATC
AGCAACTTAAATAGCCTCTAAGGTTTTAAGTTTTATAAGAAAAAAAAGAATATATAAGGCTTTTAAAGCT
TTTAAGGTTTAACGGTTGTGGACAACAAGCCAGGGATGTAACGCACTGAGAAGCCCTTAGAGCCTCTCAA
AGCAATTTTGAGTGACACAGGAACACTTAACGGCTGACATGGGAATTCCCCTCCACCTTATTCTTCCCGA
CCGAACGAGCGGTATTCAAGCGGAGTAAGCCCGGTACGTTTTTTGAAAAAGGAGAAAAAATATTCGGTAG
ACTGGAAGCCCAGAAAAAAAGAAATTTCTTTTACTGACTGGGAAGTTCCCACCAACATTTGCTTGGCTTT
ACGAAGTTTCAGTTCCTGAAAATATTTGGCGGGTGCATAGCCGGTATATTCCTTAAAAACCCTGCGGAAC
CATGAGTAACTGATATTCAGTCTCATCGCCAGTTCCTCCGGATCAATATTGCCGGATACATTTTCATTCA
TAAGTATCTTTGCCTGCTCGATCTTCTGATCGACATCACTCATCTCGAAGACCTTATTCTTGGAAATCGA
AAGAATCATACCAATCATGTGAAGTACGATTCCGGAAAGGTATTGCTGGGCAGATATTTTATCCGCTTCT
GCCACTTCCAAAGCGCGGGAAAACAAAGATACCAGTTCTTCATTAATACCGACTTCCAATATCTGTCTTT
CCTGAGAAAGAAAGGCATCGCCCACAATCGTATCAATCGCCGGACCTTCAAAACCAATGTAATATTCCGT
CCATCCGGTCTGCCGCAATGGATAATAAGTATGCCACTGTCCGGGAAACAACACCATCAGCCGACCTTTA
CAAACTTGTCTTTCAGGAGTAGAATCGGAAGAAAACAAACCGCGCCCTTTTGTAATATAGACCAATTGAT
ATTCCCGCAATACTCTTCCTTTTTCGGCATTGAAATAGTAACCGGACGGATGCTCCTTCAGCGGATAAGG
AGAATCGGGAGGGATAGACTGATAGCCAACCGTATTCACCCACAGACCGAATTTGCGGTCCATGTCATTA
ACTATCAAGTATTTAAATTCTAATCCCAAATTATTATCCTCAGTCATACAGGCGTGTTTTCATACAATTG
AATTGAACAAAAGTAGGAATTATTTTCAAAAAACACACGCTAAACAGTAAAAAAACATCCAGAGCACCTG
TCCAGATCCTCCGGATGCTTATTATTTCGGAGAAAACATGCATAAATCATGCTTTTTTTGCATAAAAAGT
AAAATTTATACTGATGTAAGGTTTGGCTATGCAGATTTGTGTCAAAATGCACATCCTTTCTATCAAAATG
CGTAAGGAAAAGGAGGAAGGAACCGCCTATCTTTGCAATGTAGGTAAATGGATACCTTAAATATATAGAC
AAAATACCCGGGCATGCCAGGATCCGAATTCGAGCTCGGCGCGCCTGCAGGTCGACAAGCTTGCGGCCGC
ATAATGCTTAAGTCCATATGGCAGATCTCAATTGGATATCGGCCGGCCACGCGATCGCTGACGTCGGTAC
CCTCGAGTGACTACAAGGACCACGACGGCGACTATAAGGACCACGACATCGACTACAAGGATGACGACGA
CAAGTGAGGGCCCTATAATTTGGTGAATTGGAGTTATTTTCATATTTTTGCATCCCGAAGAGTTTCTCTT
AAAGAGAGAAACATCTTTTGCATACCTTTTCCGACCGAATTTTTATGTCGTAAAGAGGGGCTTTGCAGGG
GGTGGACTCAGAAAGATGAGAATAGATGACTATTGTAGTTGAAACACATAGAAAGTTGCTGATATACAGA
CCGATACGCATATCGGGATGAACCATGAGTACGTTCTTTTCTCAAAAAACATAAATATTCGAAAAGAGAT
GCAATAAATTAAGGAGAGGTTATAGCTTAGCATGACAAAAAAGAAATTGCCCGTTCGTTTTACGGGTCAG
CACTTTACTATTGATAAAGTGCTAATAAAAGATGCAATAAGACAAGCAAATATAAGTAATCAGGATACGG
TTTTAGATATTGGGGCAGGCAAGGGGTTTCTTACTGTTCATTTATTAAAAATCGCCAACAATGTTGTTGC
TATTGAAAACGACACAGCTTTGGTTGAACATTTACGAAAATTATTTTCTGATGCCCGAAATGTTCAAGTT
GTCGGTTGTGATTTTAGGAATTTTGCAGTTCCGAAATTTCCTTTCAAAGTGGTGTCAAATATTCCTTATG
GCATTACTTCCGATATTTTCAAAATCCTGATGTTTGAGAGTCTTGGAAATTTTCTGGGAGGTTCCATTGT
CCTTCAATTAGAACCTACACAAAAGTTATTTTCGAGGAAGCTTTACAATCCATATACCGTTTTCTATCAT
ACTTTTTTTGATTTGAAACTTGTCTATGAGGTAGGTCCTGAAAGTTTCTTGCCACCGCCAACTGTCAAAT
CAGCCCTGTTAAACATTAAAAGAAAACACTTATTTTTTGATTTTAAGTTTAAAGCCAAATACTTAGCATT
TATTTCCTATCTGTTAGAGAAACCTGATTTATCTGTAAAAACAGCTTTAAAGTCGATTTTCAGGAAAAGT
CAGGTCAGGTCAATTTCGGAAAAATTCGGTTTAAACCTTAATGCTCAAATTGTTTGTTTGTCTCCAAGTC
AATGGTTAAACTGTTTTTTGGAAATGCTGGAAGTTGTCCCTGAAAAATTTCATCCTTCGTAGGCATGCGG
CGCTCCCCGACCGATGATTTTTAAGTGACTGATTTTGTGCTGTTTTGGGGGTATATTAAGAATAAAAGAA
ATAGAATAAGTTAAGTACTTGATACACAATATAGGGCATTTTCCATATTGGAAATTCTCATTTTCCAATC
TAGAAAATACCGATTTCCTAATATGATACTAAATAGGAAAATAATATTTCCCTTAATATTGTTTTTATGG
AAAATAATAGTTTACTTTGTGGAGAATAATATTTCCCAAAAACATATCAAAATGGAAAATAAAAAAGCAG
TTAAGTTAACCGATTTTCAAAAGAACGAAGAAAATCCTTTTATGAAACAAGCTATAGAAGGTATTGAAAA
TCATGTTGTTAAAAAGTATAAGAGTAATAGTGGTGGCGATAAGAGAGCTGTAGTAGCTTTAGCCGACACT
GAAACTGGAGAAGTGTTTAAGACTTCGTTTATCCGTCAAATAGAAGTAGATGAAGAACAATTCACTAAAT
TGTATCTTTCTAACTTTGCTGCATTCTTTGACCTATCACAAGCAGCTATTCGGGTTTTTGGTTACTTTAT
GACCTGCATGAAACCCAAAAATGATTTAATCATTTTCAATAGAAAAAAATGCCTAGAATATACCAAATAC
AAAACAGACAAAGCCGTTTATAAAGGACTTGCAGAACTTGTAAAAGCTGAAATCATAGCCCGAGGACCAG
CCGATAATCTTTGGTTTATTAATCCTCTGATAGTATTCAATGGTGACCGAGTGACATTTGCTAAAACATA
CGTTCGGAAAAAGACTTTAGCTGCCCAAAAGAAAGAAGAAGCAGAGAAACGACAATTATCACTTGGCTTT
GATGAACAGTAACACTCCATTGAGTGAAGCTGCCGTTTGGTCGCTCCCCCTTTGGGGGCGGGGGGGGATA
GATAAAGTTCCTCTATGTAAAGTTATAATGGGGGATGAAAGGCAAGGTTCGCTAACCTTACCCCGATTGT
TTATGCTTCCCAGCATTCAATCTATCCCCGTTTATGGGTTTCTCTTTCACCCTACAAAGATAACCTCATG
GGGGAAAAATGTCCAAGAATATGGGGTAAAAACTATCAAGTCGGTAGAAAATAAGTATCTTTGAAGTACA
TTTTTAGTAGAGGTACTGGTGTGCCTAGGCGAAGCAGATAGGCAAAAATAAAGCCGCTGGAGATGTCGGA
TGTCCGTCAATTAACTCCAGCGGCTTGTATTTTGGTAACTCTCCCGTATCGGTCAGCTACCGTTTGGTCA
GCAACAAAGGTAGTACTTTATTATCGCAAATCCAAATGTTTTTCCCTTTATTTGTGCATTTACAAAACAT
TCACTAACTTCGCACCTATGCAGTATGGTGATAGCACACTAGCACCCTAAAGAGTGCGTGTGTAAGGGGA
CAAGCCCCCTTAACCCCCTGTCAGCCGGCTGTCACCGGCTGTTATCGATTGTCACAAAAATGTTAACTTA
TGGGAGCAACAAGTATTCATGTACAAGCAGTGAAGCCGGGGAGCGAGATTCACAACTTTAGGGAAAAAGA
GTTGGACTATGTTCGTCCCGAACTTAGTCATTTGAATGAAAGCTGGGTTGGAGATAGCATTTCCCATCGG
CTGGAGAGTGCAAAACAAAGATGCTAGCATATAGCGACTTTTTTACAAAATGCTAAAATTTGTTGATTTC
CGTCAAGCAATTGTTGAGCAAAAATGTCTTTTACGATAAAATGATACCTCAATATCAACTGTTTAGCAAA
ACGATATTTCTCTTAAAGAGAGAAACACCTTTTTGTTCACCAATCCCCGACTTTTAATCCCGCGGCCATG
ATTGAAAAAGGAAGAGTATGAGTATTCAACATTTCCGTGTCGCCCTTATTCCCTTTTTTGCGGCATTTTG
CCTTCCTGTTTTTGCTCACCCAGAAACGCTGGTGAAAGTAAAAGATGCTGAAGATCAGTTGGGTGCACGA
GTGGGTTACATCGAACTGGATCTCAACAGCGGTAAGATCCTTGAGAGTTTTCGCCCCGAAGAACGTTTTC
CAATGATGAGCACTTTTAAAGTTCTGCTATGTGGCGCGGTATTATCCCGTATTGACGCCGGGCAAGAGCA
ACTCGGTCGCCGCATACACTATTCTCAGAATGACTTGGTTGAGTACTCACCAGTCACAGAAAAGCATCTT
ACGGATGGCATGACAGTAAGAGAATTATGCAGTGCTGCCATAACCATGAGTGATAACACTGCGGCCAACT
TACTTCTGACAACGATCGGAGGACCGAAGGAGCTAACCGCTTTTTTGCACAACATGGGGGATCATGTAAC
TCGCCTTGATCGTTGGGAACCGGAGCTGAATGAAGCCATACCAAACGACGAGCGTGACACCACGATGCCT
GTAGCAATGGCAACAACGTTGCGCAAACTATTAACTGGCGAACTACTTACTCTAGCTTCCCGGCAACAAT
TAATAGACTGGATGGAGGCGGATAAAGTTGCAGGACCACTTCTGCGCTCGGCCCTTCCGGCTGGCTGGTT
TATTGCTGATAAATCTGGAGCCGGTGAGCGTGGGTCTCGCGGTATCATTGCAGCACTGGGGCCAGATGGT
AAGCCCTCCCGTATCGTAGTTATCTACACGACGGGGAGTCAGGCAACTATGGATGAACGAAATAGACAGA
TCGCTGAGATAGGTGCCTCACTGATTAAGCATTGGTAACTGTCAGACCAAGTTTACTCATAACGCGTCAA
TTCGAGGGGGATCAATTCCGTGATAGGTGGGCTGCCCTTCCTGGTTGGCTTGGTTTCATCAGCCATCCGC
TTGCCCTCATCTGTTACGCCGGCGGTAGCCGGCCAGCCTCGCAGAGCAGGATTCCCGTTGAGCACCGCCA
GGTGCGAATAAGGGACAGTGAAGAAGGAACACCCGCTCGCGGGTGGGCCTACTTCACCTATCCTGCCCGG
CTGACGCCGTTGGATACACCAAGGAAAGTCTACACGAACCCTTTGGCAAAATCCTGTATATCGTGCGAAA
AAGGATGGATATACCGAAAAAATCGCTATAATGACCCCGAAGCAGGGTTATGCAGCGGAAAACGGAATTG
ATCCGGCCACGATGCGTCCGGCGTAGAG
Features (pLannotate 1.2.2; 8 found; start..end, strand, type, name):
      1..389     +  rep_origin     R6K γ ori: γ replication origin from E. coli plasmid R6K; requires the R6K initiator protein pi for replication
   1798..1820    +  CDS            3xFLAG (fragment): three tandem FLAG® epitope tags
   2132..2929    +  CDS            ermF: ERMF_BACFG - Protein inferred from homology: Swiss-Prot protein existence level 3. Involved in erythromycin resistance. From Bacteroides fragilis.
   2952..2968    +  protein_bind   HK022 attP (fragment): attP; attachment site of phage HK022 HK022 integrase
   4761..4777    +  promoter       AmpR promoter (fragment): bla
   4778..5638    +  CDS            AmpR: β-lactamase; bla; confers resistance to ampicillin, carbenicillin, and related antibiotics
   5691..5736    -  CDS            traJ (fragment): oriT-recognizing protein; traJ
   5769..5878    -  oriT           oriT: incP origin of transfer
