[The description below was written by a language model from this plasmid's Addgene catalogue record and pLannotate feature annotations shown in this document.]
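Description:
pMS07 is an empty-backbone bacterial expression vector of about 6 kb, built as an E. coli–Bacteroides shuttle plasmid for inducible gene expression in Bacteroides fragilis. In E. coli it is maintained from the R6K γ origin, which fires only when the pi initiator protein is supplied in trans, so it must be propagated in a pir-positive host. There it is kept at low copy and selected through the β-lactamase (AmpR) gene. An RP4/IncP origin of transfer, annotated alongside a fragment of the adjacent traJ gene, allows the plasmid to be mobilised by conjugation from a donor strain that provides the transfer functions. Once in Bacteroides, the plasmid is described as replicating autonomously via RepA rather than integrating. It is selected there with erythromycin through ermF, an rRNA methylase-type resistance gene native to B. fragilis.

The expression module is a rhamnose-inducible promoter based on the BT3763/rhaR system, placed upstream of a restriction-enzyme cloning site. A 3xFLAG epitope follows the site so that an inserted open reading frame is produced with a C-terminal tag for immunodetection or pull-down. The automated feature table covers only part of this. It detects just a fragment of the 3xFLAG coding sequence and does not annotate the rhamnose promoter, rhaR or repA, which presumably lie in the large unannotated stretches of the sequence. A 17-bp hit to the HK022 attP site is most likely an incidental match rather than a functional element. The plasmid belongs to a set of genetic tools for studying B. fragilis, where it serves for titratable, tagged expression of a gene of interest from a replicating plasmid.
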