Addgene plasmid #230070: pMS07
Purpose: (Empty Backbone) Inducible Promoter (rhamnose-induced, BT3763/rhaR system), replicates via RepA; ermF, C-terminal 3x-FLAG, R6K ori, RP4 oriT
Depositing lab: Sean Crosson. Depositing organization: Michigan State University. Publication: Genetic- and culture-based tools for studying Bacteroides fragilis. Schnizlein MK, Dubey AA, Fiebig A, Crosson S. Microbiol Resour Announc. 2025 May 8;14(5):e0000625. doi: 10.1128/mra.00006-25. Epub 2025 Mar 25. PubMed 40130927.
Backbone
  Vector backbone: pMS07
  Backbone size (bp): 6047
  Vector type: Bacterial Expression, Synthetic Biology
  Promoter: rhamnose-inducible (BT3763)
  Selectable markers: Erythromycin
  Tag / fusion protein: 3xFLAG (C terminal on backbone)
Growth in bacteria
  Bacterial resistance: Ampicillin, 100 μg/mL
  Growth temperature: 37°C
  Growth strain: Pir1
  Growth instructions: 5 ug/mL erythromycin used for selection in B. fragilis.
  Copy number: Low Copy
Gene/Insert
  Cloning method: Restriction Enzyme
  Sequencing primers: 5′ CCTTTCTATCAAAATGCGTAAGGAAAAG; 3′ AACTCTTCGGGATGCAAAAATATGAAAA
Terms and licenses: Academic/Nonprofit Terms; Industry Terms: Not Available to Industry
How to cite: pMS07 was a gift from Sean Crosson (Addgene plasmid # 230070 ; http://n2t.net/addgene:230070 ; RRID:Addgene_230070)
